>Addgene plasmid #145976 | pRSFDuetG-HsRCK-HsPatL1_1-398_B | depositor full sequence | sequence record 288421 | Full Sequence
GGGGAATTGTGAGCGGATAACAATTCCCCTGTAGAAATAATTTTGTTTAACTTTAATAAGGAGATATACC
ATGGGCAGCAGCCATCACCATCATCACCACAGCGCGGGTCTGGAAGTTCTGTTCCAGGGGCCCCAGGATC
CGATGGGTCTGTCCAGTCAAAATGGTCAGCTGAGAGGCCCTGTGAAACCCACTGGTGGCCCTGGAGGAGG
GGGCACACAGACACAGCAACAGATGAACCAGCTGAAAAACACCAACACAATCAATAATGGCACTCAGCAG
CAAGCACAGAGTATGACCACCACTATTAAACCTGGTGATGACTGGAAAAAGACTTTAAAACTCCCTCCAA
AGGATCTAAGAATCAAAACTTCGGATGTGACCTCCACAAAAGGAAATGAGTTTGAAGATTACTGTTTGAA
ACGGGAGTTACTGATGGGAATTTTTGAAATGGGCTGGGAAAAGCCATCTCCTATTCAGGAGGAGAGCATT
CCCATTGCTTTATCTGGTAGGGATATCTTAGCTAGAGCAAAAAATGGAACAGGCAAGAGCGGTGCCTACC
TCATTCCCTTACTTGAACGGCTAGACCTGAAGAAGGACAATATACAAGCAATGGTGATTGTTCCCACTAG
AGAACTTGCTCTACAGGTCAGTCAAATTTGCATCCAGGTCAGCAAACACATGGGAGGGGCCAAAGTGATG
GCAACCACAGGAGGAACCAATTTACGAGATGACATAATGAGGCTTGATGATACAGTGCACGTGGTGATTG
CTACCCCTGGGAGAATCCTGGATCTTATTAAGAAAGGAGTAGCAAAGGTTGATCATGTCCAGATGATAGT
ATTGGATGAGGCAGATAAGTTGCTGTCACAGGATTTTGTGCAGATAATGGAGGATATTATTCTCACGCTA
CCTAAAAACAGGCAGATTTTACTATATTCCGCTACTTTCCCTCTTAGTGTACAGAAGTTCATGAATTCCC
ATTTGCAGAAACCCTATGAGATTAACCTGATGGAG
[501 nt withheld, positions 1016-1516]
GTGGCAGAATACCACAGCGAGCCTGTAGAAGATGAGAAACCTTAAGCGGCCGCATAATGCTTAAGTCGAA
CAGAAAGTAATCGTATTGTACACGGCCGCATAATCGAAATTAATACGACTCACTATAGGGGAATTGTGAG
CGGATAACAATTCCCCATCTTAGTATATTAGTTAAGTATAAGAAGGAGATATACATAATATGTCCCCTAT
ACTAGGTTATTGGAAAATTAAGGGCCTTGTGCAACCCACTCGACTTCTTTTGGAATATCTTGAAGAAAAA
TATGAAGAGCATTTGTATGAGCGCGATGAAGGTGATAAATGGCGAAACAAAAAGTTTGAATTGGGTTTGG
AGTTTCCCAATCTTCCTTATTATATTGATGGTGATGTTAAATTAACACAGTCTATGGCCATCATACGTTA
TATAGCTGACAAGCACAACATGTTGGGTGGTTGTCCAAAAGAGCGTGCAGAGATTTCAATGCTTGAAGGA
GCGGTTTTGGATATTAGATACGGTGTTTCGAGAATTGCATATAGTAAAGACTTTGAAACTCTCAAAGTTG
ATTTTCTTAGCAAGCTACCTGAAATGCTGAAAATGTTCGAAGATCGTTTATGTCATAAAACATATTTAAA
TGGTGATCATGTAACCCATCCTGACTTCATGTTGTATGACGCTCTTGATGTTGTTTTATACATGGACCCA
ATGTGCCTGGATGCGTTCCCAAAATTAGTTTGTTTTAAAAAACGTATTGAAGCTATCCCACAAATTGATA
AGTACTTGAAATCCAGCAAGTATATAGCATGGCCTTTGCAGGGCTGGCAAGCCACGTTTGGTGGTGGCGA
CCATCCTCCAAAATCGGATCTGGAAGTTCTGTTCCAGGGGCCCCATATGGCAGATCTCAATTGGATGTTC
CGCTACGAGTCTTTGGAGGATTGTCCTCTGGATGAAGATGAAGATGCATTTCAGGGACTGGGAGAAGAAG
ATGAAGAGATTGATCAATTCAATGATGATACATTTGGGTCAGGTGCAGTTGATGATGATTGGCAGGAAGC
ACATGAGCGCCTGGCTGAATTGGAAGAAAAGCTACCAGTGGCAGTTAATGAACAAACAGGCAATGGAGAG
AGAGATGAAATGGACTTGTTGGGTGACCATGAGGAGAATCTGGCAGAAAGGCTCAGTAAGATGGTGATTG
AAAATGAACTAGAAGATCCAGCTATTATGAGGGCAGTGCAGACCAGGCCAGTTTTACAACCCCAACCAGG
AAGTCTGAATTCCAGTATCTGGGATGGATCTGAAGTTCTGAGGCGAATCCGAGGACCACTGCTTGCTCAG
GAAATGCCTACAGTGTCTGTATTAGAATATGCTTTGCCTCAGAGGCCCCCCCAGGGTCCAGAAGATGATC
GGGACCTTTCTGAACGAGCATTACCAAGGCGGTCAACTTCACCTATCATTGGCAGTCCTCCTGTTAGAGC
TGTCCCCATAGGCACCCCACCTAAACAGATGGCTGTACCCAGCTTCACCCAACAGATTCTGTGTCCGAAG
CCTGTCCATGTTCGGCCCCCAATGCCACCTCGTTATCCTGCTCCCTATGGTGAGAGGATGTCTCCAAACC
AGCTCTGCAGTGTCCCGAACTCTTCCCTCCTGGGTCACCCTTTTCCTCCTAGTGTTCCTCCTGTTCTCAG
CCCCCTCCAGAGAGCACAGCTTCTTGGAGGAGCACAGCTACAGCCTGGACGGATGTCTCCCAGCCAGTTT
GCACGGGTCCCTGGATTTGTTGGTAGTCCACTTGCTGCCATGAATCCCAAGTTGCTACAAGGGCGAGTTG
GGCAGATGCTTCCCCCAGCACCAGGCTTCCGTGCCTTCTTTAGTGCTCCACCCTCCGCTACACCACCTCC
ACAGCAGCACCCTCCTGGCCCAGGACCCCACCTGCAAAACCTAAGATCTCAGGCCCCAATGTTTAGACCG
GACACAACTCACCTCCATCCACAGCACCGTCGACTCTTGCATCAGAGACAGCAACAGAATAGAAGTCAGC
ATCGGAATCTCAATGGTGCGGGAGATAGAGGAAGTCACCGGAGCAGTCATCAAGATCATCTCCGAAAGTA
GGGTACCCTCGAGTCTGGTAAAGAAACCGCTGCTGCGAAATTTGAACGCCAGCACATGGACTCGTCTACT
AGCGCAGCTTAATTAACCTAGGCTGCTGCCACCGCTGAGCAATAACTAGCATAACCCCTTGGGGCCTCTA
AACGGGTCTTGAGGGGTTTTTTGCTGAAACCTCAGGCATTTGAGAAGCACACGGTCACACTGCTTCCGGT
AGTCAATAAACCGGTAAACCAGCAATAGACATAAGCGGCTATTTAACGACCCTGCCCTGAACCGACGACA
AGCTGACGACCGGGTCTCCGCAAGTGGCACTTTTCGGGGAAATGTGCGCGGAACCCCTATTTGTTTATTT
TTCTAAATACATTCAAATATGTATCCGCTCATGAATTAATTCTTAGAAAAACTCATCGAGCATCAAATGA
AACTGCAATTTATTCATATCAGGATTATCAATACCATATTTTTGAAAAAGCCGTTTCTGTAATGAAGGAG
AAAACTCACCGAGGCAGTTCCATAGGATGGCAAGATCCTGGTATCGGTCTGCGATTCCGACTCGTCCAAC
ATCAATACAACCTATTAATTTCCCCTCGTCAAAAATAAGGTTATCAAGTGAGAAATCACCATGAGTGACG
ACTGAATCCGGTGAGAATGGCAAAAGTTTATGCATTTCTTTCCAGACTTGTTCAACAGGCCAGCCATTAC
GCTCGTCATCAAAATCACTCGCATCAACCAAACCGTTATTCATTCGTGATTGCGCCTGAGCGAGACGAAA
TACGCGGTCGCTGTTAAAAGGACAATTACAAACAGGAATCGAATGCAACCGGCGCAGGAACACTGCCAGC
GCATCAACAATATTTTCACCTGAATCAGGATATTCTTCTAATACCTGGAATGCTGTTTTCCCGGGGATCG
CAGTGGTGAGTAACCATGCATCATCAGGAGTACGGATAAAATGCTTGATGGTCGGAAGAGGCATAAATTC
CGTCAGCCAGTTTAGTCTGACCATCTCATCTGTAACATCATTGGCAACGCTACCTTTGCCATGTTTCAGA
AACAACTCTGGCGCATCGGGCTTCCCATACAATCGATAGATTGTCGCACCTGATTGCCCGACATTATCGC
GAGCCCATTTATACCCATATAAATCAGCATCCATGTTGGAATTTAATCGCGGCCTAGAGCAAGACGTTTC
CCGTTGAATATGGCTCATACTCTTCCTTTTTCAATATTATTGAAGCATTTATCAGGGTTATTGTCTCATG
AGCGGATACATATTTGAATGTATTTAGAAAAATAAACAAATAGGCATGCAGCGCTCTTCCGCTTCCTCGC
TCACTGACTCGCTACGCTCGGTCGTTCGACTGCGGCGAGCGGTGTCAGCTCACTCAAAAGCGGTAATACG
GTTATCCACAGAATCAGGGGATAAAGCCGGAAAGAACATGTGAGCAAAAAGCAAAGCACCGGAAGAAGCC
AACGCCGCAGGCGTTTTTCCATAGGCTCCGCCCCCCTGACGAGCATCACAAAAATCGACGCTCAAGCCAG
AGGTGGCGAAACCCGACAGGACTATAAAGATACCAGGCGTTTCCCCCTGGAAGCTCCCTCGTGCGCTCTC
CTGTTCCGACCCTGCCGCTTACCGGATACCTGTCCGCCTTTCTCCCTTCGGGAAGCGTGGCGCTTTCTCA
TAGCTCACGCTGTTGGTATCTCAGTTCGGTGTAGGTCGTTCGCTCCAAGCTGGGCTGTGTGCACGAACCC
CCCGTTCAGCCCGACCGCTGCGCCTTATCCGGTAACTATCGTCTTGAGTCCAACCCGGTAAGACACGACT
TATCGCCACTGGCAGCAGCCATTGGTAACTGATTTAGAGGACTTTGTCTTGAAGTTATGCACCTGTTAAG
GCTAAACTGAAAGAACAGATTTTGGTGAGTGCGGTCCTCCAACCCACTTACCTTGGTTCAAAGAGTTGGT
AGCTCAGCGAACCTTGAGAAAACCACCGTTGGTAGCGGTGGTTTTTCTTTATTTATGAGATGATGAATCA
ATCGGTCTATCAAGTCAACGAACAGCTATTCCGTTACTCTAGATTTCAGTGCAATTTATCTCTTCAAATG
TAGCACCTGAAGTCAGCCCCATACGATATAAGTTGTAATTCTCATGTTAGTCATGCCCCGCGCCCACCGG
AAGGAGCTGACTGGGTTGAAGGCTCTCAAGGGCATCGGTCGAGATCCCGGTGCCTAATGAGTGAGCTAAC
TTACATTAATTGCGTTGCGCTCACTGCCCGCTTTCCAGTCGGGAAACCTGTCGTGCCAGCTGCATTAATG
AATCGGCCAACGCGCGGGGAGAGGCGGTTTGCGTATTGGGCGCCAGGGTGGTTTTTCTTTTCACCAGTGA
GACGGGCAACAGCTGATTGCCCTTCACCGCCTGGCCCTGAGAGAGTTGCAGCAAGCGGTCCACGCTGGTT
TGCCCCAGCAGGCGAAAATCCTGTTTGATGGTGGTTAACGGCGGGATATAACATGAGCTGTCTTCGGTAT
CGTCGTATCCCACTACCGAGATGTCCGCACCAACGCGCAGCCCGGACTCGGTAATGGCGCGCATTGCGCC
CAGCGCCATCTGATCGTTGGCAACCAGCATCGCAGTGGGAACGATGCCCTCATTCAGCATTTGCATGGTT
TGTTGAAAACCGGACATGGCACTCCAGTCGCCTTCCCGTTCCGCTATCGGCTGAATTTGATTGCGAGTGA
GATATTTATGCCAGCCAGCCAGACGCAGACGCGCCGAGACAGAACTTAATGGGCCCGCTAACAGCGCGAT
TTGCTGGTGACCCAATGCGACCAGATGCTCCACGCCCAGTCGCGTACCGTCTTCATGGGAGAAAATAATA
CTGTTGATGGGTGTCTGGTCAGAGACATCAAGAAATAACGCCGGAACATTAGTGCAGGCAGCTTCCACAG
CAATGGCATCCTGGTCATCCAGCGGATAGTTAATGATCAGCCCACTGACGCGTTGCGCGAGAAGATTGTG
CACCGCCGCTTTACAGGCTTCGACGCCGCTTCGTTCTACCATCGACACCACCACGCTGGCACCCAGTTGA
TCGGCGCGAGATTTAATCGCCGCGACAATTTGCGACGGCGCGTGCAGGGCCAGACTGGAGGTGGCAACGC
CAATCAGCAACGACTGTTTGCCCGCCAGTTGTTGTGCCACGCGGTTGGGAATGTAATTCAGCTCCGCCAT
CGCCGCTTCCACTTTTTCCCGCGTTTTCGCAGAAACGTGGCTGGCCTGGTTCACCACGCGGGAAACGGTC
TGATAAGAGACACCGGCATACTCTGCGACATCGTATAACGTTACTGGTTTCACATTCACCACCCTGAATT
GACTCTCTTCCGGGCGCTATCATGCCATACCGCGAAAGGTTTTGCGCCATTCGATGGTGTCCGGGATCTC
GACGCTCTCCCTTATGCGACTCCTGCATTAGGAAATTAATACGACTCACTATA
Features (pLannotate 1.2.2; 20 found; start..end, strand, type, name):
      3..27      +  protein_bind   lac operator: The lac repressor binds to the lac operator to inhibit transcription in E. coli. This inhibition can be relieved by adding lactose or isopropyl-β-D-thiogalactopyranoside (IPTG). lac repressor encoded by lacI
     42..64      +  RBS            RBS: efficient ribosome binding site from bacteriophage T7 gene 10 (Olins and Rangwala, 1989)
    143..1558    +  CDS            DDX6 (sequence partly withheld): DDX6_HUMAN - Also known as HLR2, RCK. Experimental evidence at protein level: Swiss-Prot protein existence level 1. Essential for the formation of P-bodies, cytosolic membrane- less ribonucleoprotein granules involved in RNA metabolism through the coordinated storage of mRNAs encoding regulatory functions (PubMed:25995375, PubMed:27342281, PubMed:31422817). Plays a role in P- bodies to coordinate the storage of translationally inactive mRNAs in the cytoplasm and prevent their degradation (PubMed:27342281). In the process of mRNA degradation, plays a role in mRNA decapping (PubMed:16364915). Bl
   1627..1645    +  promoter       T7 promoter: promoter for bacteriophage T7 RNA polymerase
   1646..1670    +  protein_bind   lac operator: The lac repressor binds to the lac operator to inhibit transcription in E. coli. This inhibition can be relieved by adding lactose or isopropyl-β-D-thiogalactopyranoside (IPTG). lac repressor encoded by lacI
   1716..2369    +  CDS            GST26_SCHJA: Experimental evidence at protein level: Swiss-Prot protein existence level 1. GST isoenzymes appear to play a central role in the parasite detoxification system. Other functions are also suspected including a role in increasing the solubility of haematin in the parasite gut. From Schistosoma japonicum (Blood fluke).
   2421..3614    +  CDS            PATL1 (fragment): PATL1_HUMAN - Experimental evidence at protein level: Swiss-Prot protein existence level 1. (Microbial infection) In case of infection, required for translation and replication of hepatitis C virus (HCV). From Homo sapiens (Human).
   3636..3677    +  CDS            S-Tag (fragment): affinity and epitope tag derived from pancreatic ribonuclease A
   3707..3724    +  CDS            SET1 (fragment): solubility-enhancement tag derived from T7 phage gene 10B
   3732..3779    +  terminator     T7 terminator: transcription terminator for bacteriophage T7 RNA polymerase
   3943..4000    +  promoter       AmpR promoter (fragment): bla
   4009..4824    -  CDS            KanR: aminoglycoside phosphotransferase; aph(3')-Ia; confers resistance to kanamycin in bacteria or G418 (Geneticin®) in eukaryotes
   4825..4916    -  promoter       AmpR promoter: bla
   4932..5681    -  rep_origin     RSF ori: Plasmids containing the RSF 1030 origin of replication can be propagated in E. coli cells that contain additional plasmids with compatible origins.
   5764..5828    -  CDS            TcR (fragment): tetracycline efflux protein; tet; confers resistance to tetracycline
   5843..5864    -  protein_bind   CAP binding site: CAP binding activates transcription in the presence of cAMP. E. coli catabolite activator protein
   5877..6959    -  CDS            lacI: lac repressor; lacI; The lac repressor binds to the lac operator to inhibit transcription in E. coli. This inhibition can be relieved by adding lactose or isopropyl-β-D-thiogalactopyranoside (IPTG).
   6960..7037    -  promoter       lacI promoter: lacI
   7045..7080    -  CDS            TcR (fragment): tetracycline efflux protein; tet; confers resistance to tetracycline
   7083..2       +  promoter       T7 promoter (across the origin): promoter for bacteriophage T7 RNA polymerase
