[The description below was written by a language model from this plasmid's Addgene catalogue record and pLannotate feature annotations shown in this document.]
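Description:
pRSFDuetG-HsRCK-HsPatL1_1-398_B is a 7.1 kb bacterial co-expression plasmid. The catalogue lists its backbone as unknown, but the name and annotated features point to an RSFDuet-type dual-cassette vector. It replicates from the RSF1030 origin, which is compatible with other common origins and so lets the plasmid coexist in E. coli with additional expression plasmids. Selection is by kanamycin through an aminoglycoside phosphotransferase gene, and the record lists the plasmid as low copy. A lacI gene with its own promoter supplies lac repressor. Short matches to a tetracycline resistance gene and a partial AmpR promoter appear to be backbone remnants rather than functional markers.

The payload consists of two T7 promoter/lac operator units in the same orientation. The first, which spans the sequence origin, has a T7 gene 10 ribosome binding site and drives human DDX6 (also called RCK), a protein associated with P-bodies and mRNA decapping. The second unit encodes Schistosoma japonicum glutathione S-transferase followed by a fragment of human PATL1 corresponding to residues 1–398, an arrangement consistent with an N-terminal GST fusion, probably the "G" in the vector name. An S-tag fragment and a short T7 gene 10B-derived match lie downstream before the single annotated T7 terminator, but the table does not show whether they are translated with the insert. Both cassettes are repressed by LacI and inducible with IPTG in hosts that supply T7 RNA polymerase.

The catalogue purpose mentions only PatL1 expression, yet the features indicate co-production of DDX6 with GST-tagged PatL1. This would suit glutathione affinity purification or pulldown of the two proteins together, although the record does not state such a use. The deposited sequence may be theoretical or predicted.
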