Addgene plasmid #145976: pRSFDuetG-HsRCK-HsPatL1_1-398_B
Purpose: Bacterial Expression of HsPatL1_1-398
Depositing lab: Elisa Izaurralde. Depositing organization: Max Planck Institute for Developmental Biology.
Backbone
  Vector backbone: Unknown
  Vector type: Bacterial Expression
Growth in bacteria
  Bacterial resistance: Kanamycin, 50 μg/mL
  Growth temperature: 37°C
  Growth strain: DH5alpha
  Copy number: Low Copy
Gene/Insert
  Gene/Insert name: HsPatL1_1-398
  Species: H. sapiens (human)
  Entrez Gene: PATL1 (a.k.a. Pat1b, hPat1b)
  Cloning method: Unknown
Terms and licenses: Academic/Nonprofit Terms; Industry Terms: Not Available to Industry
Depositor comments: ORF extracted from NCBI: NM_152716.2 Plasmids from this collection were made available to the research community and donated after the lab closed. Please note that the sequence provided by the depositing laboratory may be theoretical/predicted or based on Sanger sequencing results. There may be discrepancies between sequencing results obtained by Addgene and the depositor sequence. If an Addgene verified sequence is not available, please contact before placing your order to request that our lab fully sequence the plasmid.
How to cite: pRSFDuetG-HsRCK-HsPatL1_1-398_B was a gift from Elisa Izaurralde (Addgene plasmid # 145976 ; http://n2t.net/addgene:145976 ; RRID:Addgene_145976)
